>Addgene plasmid #78223 | Mixed-signal integration BAC Reporter | addgene partial sequence | sequence record 178114 | Addgene NGS Result
ATCAGACCGACGATACGAGTGGGACCGTGGTCCCAGACTAATAATCAGACCGACGATACGAGTGGGACCG
TGGTCCCAGACTAATAATCAGACCGACGATACGAGTGGGACCGTGGTCCCAGTCTGATTATCAGACCGAC
GATACAAGTGGAACAGTGGGCCCAGAGAGAATATTCAGGCCAGTTATGCTTTCTGGCCTGTAACAAAGGA
CATTAAGTAAAGACAGATAAACGTAGACTAAAACGTGGTCGCATCAGGGTGCTGGCTTTTCAAGTTCCTT
AAGAATGGCCTCAATTTTCTCTATACACTCAGTTGGAACACGGGACCTGTCCAGGTTAAGCACCATTTTA
TCGCCCTTATACAATACTGTCGCTCCAGGAGCAAACTGATGTCGTGAGCTTAAACTAGTTCTTGATGCAG
ATGACGTTTTAAGCACAGAAGTTAAAAGAGTGATAACTTCTTCAGCTTCAAATATCACCCCAGCTTTTTT
CTGCTCATGAAGGTTAGATGCCTGCTGCTTAAGTAATTCCTCTTTATCTGTAAAGGCTTTTTGAAGTGCA
TCACCTGACCGGGCAGATAGTTCACCGGGGTGAGAAAAAAGAGCAACAACTGATTTAGGCAATTTGGCGG
TGTTGATACAGCGGGTAATAATCTTACGTGAAATATTTTCCGCATCAGCCAGCGCAGAAATATTTCCAGC
AAATTCATTCTGCAATCGGCTTGCATAACGCTGACCACGTTCATAAGCACTTGTTGGGCGATAATCGTTA
CCCAATCTGGATAATGCAGCCATCTGCTCATCATCCAGCTCGCCAACCAGAACACGATAATCACTTTCGG
TAAGTGCAGCAGCTTTACGACGGCGACTCCCATCGGCAATTTCTATGACACCAGATACTCTTCGACCGAA
CGCCGGTGTCTGTTGACCAGTCAGTAGAAAAGAAGGGATGAGATCATCCAGTGCGTCCTCAGTAAGCAGC
TCCTGGTCACGTTCATTACCTGACCATACCCGAGAGGTCTTCTCAACACTATCACCCCGGAGCACTTCAA
GAGTAAACTTCACATCCCGACCACATACAGGCAAAGTAATGGCATTACCGCGAGCCATTACTCCTACGCG
CGCAATTAACGAATCCACCATCGGGGCAGCTGGTGTCGATAACGAAGTATCTTCAACCGGTTGAGTATTG
AGCGTATGTTTTGGAATAACAGGCGCACGCTTCATTATCTAATCTCCCAGCGTGGTTTAATCAGACGATC
GAAAATTTCATTGCAGACAGGTTCCCAAATAGAAAGAGCATTTCTCCAGGCACCAGTTGAAGAGCGTTGA
TCAATGGCCTGTTCAAAAACAGTTCTCATCCGGATCTGACCTTTACCAACTTCATCCGTTTCACGTACAA
CATTTTTTAGAACCATGCTTCCCCAGGCATCCCGAATTTGCTCCTCCATCCACGGGGACTGAGAGCCATT
ACTATTGCTGTATTTGGTAAGCAAAATACGTACATCAGGCTCGAACCCTTTAAGATCAACGTTCTTGAGC
AGATCACGAAGCATATCGAAAAACTGCAGTGCGGAGGTGTAGTCAAACAACTCAGCAGGCGTGGGAACAA
TCAGCACATCAGCAGCACATACGACATTAATCGTGCCGATACCCAGGTTAGGCGCGCTGTCAATAACTAT
GACATCATAGTCATGAGCAACAGTTTCAATGGCCAGTCGGAGCATCAGGTGTGGATCGGTGGGCAGTTTA
CCTTCATCAAATTTGCCCATTAACTCAGTTTCAATACGGTGCAGAGCCAGACAGGAAGGAATAATGTCAA
GCCCCGGCCAGCAAGTGGGCTTTATTGCATAAGTGACATCGTCCTTTTCCCCAAGATAGAAAGGCAGGAG
AGTGTCTTCTGCATGAATATGAAGATCTGGTACCCATCCGTGATACATTGAGGCTGTTCCCTGGGGGTCG
TTACCTTCCACGAGCAAAACACGTAGCCCCTTCAGAGCCAGATCCTGAGCAAGATGAACAGAAACTGAGG
TTTTGTAAACGCCACCTTTATGGGCAGCAACCCCGATCACCGGTGGAAATACGTCTTCAGCACGTCGCAA
TCGCGTACCAAACACATCACGCATATGATTAATTTGTTCAATTGTATAACCAACACGTTGCTCAACCCGT
CCTCGAATTTCCATATCCGGGTGCGGTAGTCGCCCTGCTTTCTCGGCATCTCTGATAGCCTGAGAAGAAA
CCCCAACTAAATCCGCTGCTTCACCTATTCTCCAGCGCCGGGTTATTTTCCTCGCTTCCGGGCTGTCATC
ATTAAACTGTGCAATGGCGATAGCCTTCGTCATTTCATGACCAGCGTTTATGCACTGGTTAAGTGTTTCC
ATGAGTTTCATTCTGAACATCCTTTAATCATTGCTTTGCGTTTTTTTATTAAATCTTGCAATTTACTGCA
AAGCAACAACAAAATCGCAAAGTCATCAAAAAACCGCAAAGTTGTTTAAAATAAGAGCAACACTACAAAA
GGAGATAAGAAGAGCACATACCTCAGTCACTTATTATCACTAGCGCTCGCCGCAGCCGTGTAACCGAGCA
TAGCGAGCGAACTGGCGAGGAAGCAAAGAAGAACTGTTCTGTCAGATAGCTCTTACGCTCAGCGCAAGAA
GAAATATCCACCGTGGGAAAAACTCCAGGTAGAGGTACACACGCGGATAGCCAATTCAGAGTAATAAACT
GTGATAATCAACCCTCATCAATGATGACGAACTAACCCCCGATATCAAGTCACATGACGAAGGGAAAGAG
AAGGAAATCAACTGTGACAAACTGCCCTCAAATTTGGCTTCCTTAAAAATTACAGTTCAAAAAGTATGAG
AAAATCCATGCAGGCTGAAGGAAACAGCAAAACTGTGACAAATTACCCTCAGTAGGTCAGAACAAATGTG
ACGAACCACCCTCAAATCTGTGACAGATAACCCTCAGACTATCCTGTCGTCATGGAAGTGATATCGCGGA
AGGAAAATACGATATGAGTCGTCTGGCGGCCTTTCTTTTTCTCAATGTATGAGAGGCGCATTGGAGTTCT
GCTGTTGATCTCATTAACACAGACCTGCAGGAAGCGGCGGCGGAAGTCAGGCATACGCTGGTAACTTTGA
GGCAGCTGGTAACGCTCTATGATCCAGTCGATTTTCAGAGAGACGATGCCTGAGCCATCCGGCTTACGAT
ACTGACACAGGGATTCGTATAAACGCATGGCATACGGATTGGTGATTTCTTTTGTTTCACTAAGCCGAAA
CTGCGTAAACCGGTTCTGTAACCCGATAAAGAAGGGAATGAGATATGGGTTGATATGTACACTGTAAAGC
CCTCTGGATGGACTGTGCGCACGTTTGATAAACCAAGGAAAAGATTCATAGCCTTTTTCATCGCCGGCAT
CCTCTTCAGGGCGATAAAAAACCACTTCCTTCCCCGCGAAACTCTTCAATGCCTGCCGTATATCCTTACT
GGCTTCCGCAGAGGTCAATCCGAATATTTCAGCATATTTAGCAACATGGATCTCGCAGATACCGTCATGT
TCCTGTAGGGTGCCATCAGATTTTCTGATCTGGTCAACGAACAGATACAGCATACGTTTTTGATCCCGGG
AGAGACTATATGCCGCCTCAGTGAGGTCGTTTGACTGGACGATTCGCGGGCTATTTTTACGTTTCTTGTG
ATTGATAACCGCTGTTTCCGCCATGACAGATCCATGTGAAGTGTGACAAGTTTTTAGATTGTCACACTAA
ATAAAAAAGAGTCAATAAGCAGGGATAACTTTGTGAAAAAACAGCTTCTTCTGAGGGCAATTTGTCACAG
GGTTAAGGGCAATTTGTCACAGACAGGACTGTCATTTGAGGGTGATTTGTCACACTGAAAGGGCAATTTG
TCACAACACCTTCTCTAGAACCAGCATGGATAAAGGCCTACAAGGCGCTCTAAAAAAGAAGATCTAAAAA
CTATAAAAAAAATAATTATAAAAATATCCCCGTGGATAAGTGGATAACCCCAAGGGAAGTTTTTTCAGGC
ATCGTGTGTAAGCAGAATATATAAGTGCTGTTCCCTGGTGCTTCCTCGCTCACTCGACCGGGAGGGTTCG
AGAAGGGGGGGCACCCCCCTTCGGCGTGCGCGGTCACGCGCACAGGGCGCAGCCCTGGTTAAAAACAAGG
TTTATAAATATTGGTTTAAAAGCAGGTTAAAAGACAGGTTAGCGGTGGCCGAAAAACGGGCGGAAACCCT
TGCAAATGCTGGATTTTCTGCCTGTGGACAGCCCCTCAAATGTCAATAGGTGCGCCCCTCATCTGTCAGC
ACTCTGCCCCTCAAGTGTCAAGGATCGCGCCCCTCATCTGTCAGTAGTCGCGCCCCTCAAGTGTCAATAC
CGCAGGGCACTTATCCCCAGGCTTGTCCACATCATCTGTGGGAAACTCGCGTAAAATCAGGCGTTTTCGC
CGATTTGCGAGGCTGGCCAGCTCCACGTCGCCGGCCGAAATCGAGCCTGCCCCTCATCTGTCAACGCCGC
GCCGGGTGAGTCGGCCCCTCAAGTGTCAACGTCCGCCCCTCATCTGTCAGTGAGGGCCAAGTTTTCCGCG
AGGTATCCACAACGCCGGCGGCCGGCCGCGGTGTCTCGCACACGGCTTCGACGGCGTTTCTGGCGCGTTT
GCAGGGCCATAGACGGCCGCCAGCCCAGCGGCGAGGGCAACCAGCCGAGGGCTTCGCCCTGTCGCTCGAC
TGCGGCGAGCACTACTGGCTGTAAAAGGACAGACCACATCATGGTTCTGTGTTCATTAGGTTGTTCTGTC
CATTGCTGACATAATCCGCTCCACTTCAACGTAACACCGCACGAAGATTTCTATTGTTCCTGAAGGCATA
TTCAAATCGTTTTCGTTACCGCTTGCAGGCATCATGACAGAACACTACTTCCTATAAACGCTACACAGGC
TCCTGAGATTAATAATGCGGATCTCTACGATAATGGGAGATTTTCCCGACTGTTTCGTTCGCTTCTCAGT
GGATAACAGCCAGCTTCTCTGTTTAACAGACAAAAACAGCATATCCACTCAGTTCCACATTTCCATATAA
AGGCCAAGGCATTTATTCTCAGGATAATTGTTTCAGCATCGCAACCGCATCAGACTCCGGCATCGCAAAC
TGCACCCGGTGCCGGGCAGCCACATCCAGCGCAAAAACCTTCGTGTAGACTTCCGTTGAACTGATGGACT
TATGTCCCATCAGGCTTTGCAGAACTTTCAGCGGTATACCGGCATACAGCATGTGCATCGCATAGGAATG
GCGGAACGTATGTGGTGTGACCGGAACAGAGAACGTCACACCGTCAGCAGCAGCGGCGGCAACCGCCTCC
CCAATCCAGGTCCTGACCGTTCTGTCCGTCACTTCCCAGATCCGCGCTTTCTCTGTCCTTCCTGTGCGAC
GGTTACGCCGCTCCATGAGCTTATCGCGAATAAATACCTGTGACGGAAGATCACTTCGCAGAATAAATAA
ATCCTGGTGTCCCTGTTGATACCGGGAAGCCCTGGGCCAACTTTTGGCGAAAATGAGACGTTGATCGGCA
CGTAAGAGGTTCCAACTTTCACCATAATGAAATAAGATCACTACCGGGCGTATTTTTTGAGTTATCGAGA
TTTTCAGGAGCTAAGGAAGCTAAAATGGAGAAAAAAATCACTGGATATACCACCGTTGATATATCCCAAT
GGCATCGTAAAGAACATTTTGAGGCATTTCAGTCAGTTGCTCAATGTACCTATAACCAGACCGTTCAGCT
GGATATTACGGCCTTTTTAAAGACCGTAAAGAAAAATAAGCACAAGTTTTATCCGGCCTTTATTCACATT
CTTGCCCGCCTGATGAATGCTCATCCGGAATTTCGTATGGCAATGAAAGACGGTGAGCTGGTGATATGGG
ATAGTGTTCACCCTTGTTACACCGTTTTCCATGAGCAAACTGAAACGTTTTCATCGCTCTGGAGTGAATA
CCACGACGATTTCCGGCAGTTTCTACACATATATTCGCAAGATGTGGCGTGTTACGGTGAAAACCTGGCC
TATTTCCCTAAAGGGTTTATTGAGAATATGTTTTTCGTCTCAGCCAATCCCTGGGTGAGTTTCACCAGTT
TTGATTTAAACGTGGCCAATATGGACAACTTCTTCGCCCCCGTTTTCACCATGGGCAAATATTATACGCA
AGGCGACAAGGTGCTGATGCCGCTGGCGATTCAGGTTCATCATGCCGTTTGTGATGGCTTCCATGTCGGC
AGAATGCTTAATGAATTACAACAGTACTGCGATGAGTGGCAGGGCGGGGCGTAAGACGTCTAAGAAACCA
TTAATGCCAACACAATTAACATCTCAATCAAGGTAAATGCTTTTTGCTTTTTTTGCATCGATTTGAGAAG
AGAAAAGAAAACCGCCGATCCTGTCCACCGCATTACTGCAAGGTAGTGGACAAGACCGGCGGTCTTAAGT
TTTTTGGCTGAAATAGGTGAACATACAAATGCGGAAAAGTTTCTGCCCTCGCACGTAGCTGAGCAAGTCG
TAGCCATGCCCCGCAAACCTGGGGTAATCACTGTATCGGGCTGTCTAAGAGCCGTTGGCTGGGCTAGTCG
TCCATGGCAGTTTGTCAGTTAGGTCAAGATGCGGGTCTCTGTGTAAACCGGCCCCTGGGGTTTTGGCCCA
AACTGCCTGATGCTGCATACCGAATACACGGTGGTTAATTGATGACTGCTTGTGCACTGCTGCGCCTTGC
GGAGGCCGGTCCGGCGCGCGAAGCGTATAAATGAAGCTCGTCACATCCACACAGTTGCATCGTACGTCGG
TGTAGGGATCGAACTTGGCCTCTAATTCCACATGCGCGCGCTGCAGGTGTAAGTGTGCCAAGTCACCTCG
ACCACGATGGGCTTTGCCCCAGGTATCCAAAAGGAAATCCTGATGCCGCGCTTCGATTCACCGTAGTGTG
GATGTTCCCTTTGTACGGGTTTCCGACTCCTGTTGTAGCAGGCGTCTTTGTTAGCTAGCGCTATCCCCAA
CGTGCAACAACCCTTACCACGAAGACAGGATTGTCCGATCCTATATTACGACTTTGGCAGGGGGTTCGCA
AGTCCCTGCAGGAACGATGCTGAAGGCTCAGGTTACACAGGCACAAGTACTATATATACGAGATGCATCT
CTTAACCTGGATCGAATGCAGAATCATGAATCGTACCACTGTGTTCGCCTGCAGCTCGAGCACAGCTAAC
ACCACGTCGTCCCTATCTGCTGCCCTAGGTCTATGAGTGGTTGCTGGATAACTTTACGGGCATGCATAAG
GCTCGTATAATATATTCAGGGAGACCACAACGGTTTCCCTCTACAAATAATTTTGTTTAACTTTGCTAGC
AAAGGAGTTTTTTAGTTACCTTAATTGAAATAAACGAAATAAAAACTCGCTTAGCCCAATCTTCAATACC
TCGTATGCCGACAACATGGACCGGTCACCAGCGAGCCCTGTGCGGACGGGAGGTGCGGGTGCCAGGGCGT
GCCCTTGGGCTCCCCGGGCGCGTACTCCTTAATTAACGGCCGGCTTGTCGACGACGGCGGTCTCCGTCGT
CAGGATCATCCGGGCATCGATTCTAGGGCGGCGGATTTGTCCTACTCAGGAGAGCGTTCACCGACAAACA
ACAGATAAAACGAAAGGCCCAGTCTTTCGACTGAGCCTTTCGTTTTATTTGATGCCTCTAGCACGCGTAC
CATGGGATCCCCCGGGCTGCAGGAATTCGATATCAAGCTTTTATTTGTAGAGATCATCCATGCCATGTGT
AATCCCAGCAGCTGTTACAAACTCAAGAAGGACCATGTGGTCTCTCTTTTCGTTGGGATCTTTCGAAAGG
GCAGATTGTGTGGACAGGTAATGGTTGTCTGGTAAAAGGACAGGGCCATCGCCAATTGGAGTATTTTGTT
GATAATGGTCTGCTAGTTGAACGCTTCCATCTTCAATGTTGTGTCTAATTTTGAAGTTAACTTTGATTCC
ATTCTTTTGTTTGTCTGCCATGATGTATACATTGTGTGAGTTATAGTTGTATTCCAATTTGTGTCCAAGA
ATGTTTCCATCTTCTTTAAAATCAATACCTTTTAACTCGATTCTATTAACAAGGGTATCACCTTCAAACT
TGACTTCAGCACGTGTCTTGTAGTTCCCGTCATCTTTGAAAAATATAGTTCTTTCCTGTACATAACCTTC
GGGCATGGCACTCTTGAAAAAGTCATGCTGTTTCATATGATCTGGGTATCTCGCAAAGCATTGAACACCA
TAACCGAAAGTAGTGACAAGTGTTGGCCATGGAACAGGTAGTTTTCCAGTAGTGCAAATAAATTTAAGGG
TAAGTTTTCCGTATGTTGCATCACCTTCACCCTCTCCACTGACAGAAAATTTGTGCCCATTAACATCACC
ATCTAATTCAACAAGAATTGGGACAACTCCAGTGAAAAGTTCTTCTCCTTTACTCATCTTAAACCTCCTT
ACCTCGTAAACTATTAAACAAAATTATTTGTAGAGGCTGTTTCGTCCTCACGGACTCATCAGACCGGAAA
GCACATCCGGTGACAGCTGTGCACGTCGGGGTTTGTACCGTACACCACTGAGACCGCGGTGGTTGACCAG
ACAAACCACGACACATGTCCCCCAACTGAGAGAACTCAAAGGTTACCCCAGTTGGGGCACCGAGCACCGT
ACTTGCCCTTGACAGGCATTGATGGAATCGTAGTCTCACGCTGATAGTCTGATCGACAATACAAGTGGGA
CCGTGGTCCCAGACCGATAATCAGACCGACAACACGAGTGGGATCGTGGTCCCAGACTAATAATCAGACC
GACGATACGAGTGGGACCGTGGTCCCAGACTAATAATCAGACCGACGATACGAGTGGGACCGTGGT
