[The description below was written by a language model from this plasmid's Addgene catalogue record.]
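Description:
Mixed-signal integration BAC Reporter is a bacterial plasmid built on a pBAC backbone, that is, a bacterial artificial chromosome-type vector. It is propagated in standard E. coli cloning strains and selected with chloramphenicol. BAC vectors generally rely on F-factor-derived replication and partitioning functions that hold them at very low copy number, which is often exploited in synthetic biology to keep the dosage of circuit components low and stable. However, the record lists the copy number of this particular construct as unknown, and no feature table is available to confirm which replication elements are present.

The payload is described only as a synthetic gene circuit, with no associated species. The name indicates that this plasmid serves as the reporter component of a "mixed-signal integration" circuit, part of a body of work on synthetic mixed-signal computation in living cells, in which analog and digital styles of gene-regulatory signal processing are combined. The record does not state which reporter gene is carried, which promoters or regulatory elements control it, what input signals it responds to, or which companion plasmids supply the upstream circuit parts, so these details cannot be given here. As far as the entry supports, the construct is intended as a low-dosage readout module, used in bacterial cells together with other circuit components to report the output of an engineered computation.
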