Addgene plasmid #78223: Mixed-signal integration BAC Reporter
Purpose: synthetic gene circuit
Depositing lab: Timothy Lu. Depositing organization: Massachusetts Institute of Technology. Publication: Synthetic mixed-signal computation in living cells. Rubens JR, Selvaggio G, Lu TK. Nat Commun. 2016 Jun 3;7:11658. doi: 10.1038/ncomms11658. PubMed 27255669.
Backbone
  Vector backbone: pBAC
Growth in bacteria
  Bacterial resistance: Chloramphenicol, 25 μg/mL
  Growth temperature: 37°C
  Growth strain: DH5alpha
  Copy number: Unknown
Gene/Insert
  Gene/Insert name: synthetic gene circuit
  Species: not applicable
Terms and licenses: Academic/Nonprofit Terms; Industry Terms: Not Available to Industry
How to cite: Mixed-signal integration BAC Reporter was a gift from Timothy Lu (Addgene plasmid # 78223 ; http://n2t.net/addgene:78223 ; RRID:Addgene_78223)
